Addgene plasmid #173961: pGL3-noSV40-humanCOL2A1enhancer
Purpose: Firefly luciferase enhancer reporter plasmid.
Depositing lab: Joanna Wysocka. Depositing organization: Stanford University. Publication: Loss of Extreme Long-Range Enhancers in Human Neural Crest Drives a Craniofacial Disorder. Long HK, Osterwalder M, Welsh IC, Hansen K, Davies JOJ, Liu YE, Koska M, Adams AT, Aho R, Arora N, Ikeda K, Williams RM, Sauka-Spengler T, Porteus MH, Mohun T, Dickel DE, Swigut T, Hughes JR, Higgs DR, Visel A, Selleri L, Wysocka J. Cell Stem Cell. 2020 Nov 5;27(5):765-783.e14. doi: 10.1016/j.stem.2020.09.001. Epub 2020 Sep 28. PubMed 32991838.
Backbone
  Vector backbone: pGL3-Promoter, GenBank: U47298.2
  Backbone manufacturer: Promega
  Backbone size w/o insert (bp): 5016
  Vector type: Luciferase
Growth in bacteria
  Bacterial resistance: Ampicillin, 100 μg/mL
  Growth temperature: 37°C
  Growth strain: DH5alpha
  Copy number: High Copy
Gene/Insert
  Gene/Insert name: Enhancer region from COL2A1 gene
  Species: H. sapiens (human)
  Insert size (bp): 105
  Mutation: None
  Promoter: SV40 promoter
  Cloning method: Restriction Enzyme; 5′ cloning site unknown (unknown if destroyed)
  Sequencing primers: 5′ CGCTCTCCATCAAAACAAAACG; 3′ GAGTTAGGGGCGGGATGG
Terms and licenses: Academic/Nonprofit Terms; Industry Terms: Not Available to Industry
How to cite: pGL3-noSV40-humanCOL2A1enhancer was a gift from Joanna Wysocka (Addgene plasmid # 173961 ; http://n2t.net/addgene:173961 ; RRID:Addgene_173961)
