[The description below was written by a language model from this plasmid's Addgene catalogue record and pLannotate feature annotations shown in this document.]
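Description:
pGL3-noSV40-humanCOL2A1enhancer is a firefly luciferase enhancer reporter plasmid built on the Promega pGL3-Promoter backbone. It is intended for transient transfection assays in which a candidate regulatory element is tested for its ability to boost transcription from a minimal promoter. It is maintained in E. coli as a high-copy plasmid through a ColE1/pUC-type origin and selected with ampicillin via the β-lactamase gene and its bla promoter. An f1 origin is also present, which allows single-stranded DNA production. The annotated sequence is 5,121 nt, consistent with the 5,016 bp backbone plus the 105 bp insert.

The reporter unit consists of the SV40 early promoter driving the luc+ version of firefly luciferase, terminated by the SV40 late polyadenylation signal. Upstream of this unit, the backbone carries a synthetic poly(A) signal and an RNA polymerase II transcriptional pause site from the human α2-globin gene, which suppress read-through transcription from the vector and so lower background luciferase signal. The insert is an unmutated 105 bp enhancer region from the human COL2A1 gene. It is not annotated in the feature table, and the cloning sites are not recorded, so its exact position cannot be stated, although the unannotated stretch between the pause site and the SV40 promoter is about the right size. Despite "noSV40" in the name, both the catalogue entry and the annotation show an SV40 promoter, and the record does not explain what the name refers to. The short large T antigen, TcR and lacZα fragments are backbone remnants. The associated publication concerns long-range enhancers in human neural crest and craniofacial disease, but the specific role of this construct in that work is not stated.
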