Features (pLannotate 1.2.2; 12 found; start..end, strand, type, name):
     18..214     +  promoter       SV40 promoter: SV40 early promoter
    250..1902    +  CDS            luciferase: firefly luciferase; luc+; enhanced luc+ version of the luciferase gene
   1943..2064    -  polyA_signal   SV40 poly(A) signal: SV40 polyadenylation signal
   2087..2155    -  CDS            large T antigen (fragment): large T antigen from SV40 (simian virus 40)
   2177..2309    +  CDS            TcR (fragment): tetracycline efflux protein; tet; confers resistance to tetracycline
   2489..3077    -  rep_origin     ori: high-copy-number ColE1/pMB1/pBR322/pUC origin of replication
   3248..4108    -  CDS            AmpR: β-lactamase; bla; confers resistance to ampicillin, carbenicillin, and related antibiotics
   4109..4213    -  promoter       AmpR promoter: bla
   4240..4668    +  rep_origin     f1 ori (sequence partly withheld): f1 bacteriophage origin of replication; arrow indicates direction of (+) strand synthesis
   4700..4767    -  CDS            lacZα (fragment): LacZα fragment of β-galactosidase; lacZ fragment
   4826..4874    +  polyA_signal   poly(A) signal: synthetic polyadenylation signal
   4888..4979    +  misc_feature   pause site: RNA polymerase II transcriptional pause signal from the human α2 globin gene
>Addgene plasmid #173961 | pGL3-noSV40-humanCOL2A1enhancer | addgene full sequence | sequence record 341793 | Addgene NGS Result
GCTCGAGATCTGCGATCTGCATCTCAATTAGTCAGCAACCATAGTCCCGCCCCTAACTCCGCCCATCCCG
CCCCTAACTCCGCCCAGTTCCGCCCATTCTCCGCCCCATCGCTGACTAATTTTTTTTATTTATGCAGAGG
CCGAGGCCGCCTCGGCCTCTGAGCTATTCCAGAAGTAGTGAGGAGGCTTTTTTGGAGGCCTAGGCTTTTG
CAAAAAGCTTGGCATTCCGGTACTGTTGGTAAAGCCACCATGGAAGACGCCAAAAACATAAAGAAAGGCC
CGGCGCCATTCTATCCGCTGGAAGATGGAACCGCTGGAGAGCAACTGCATAAGGCTATGAAGAGATACGC
CCTGGTTCCTGGAACAATTGCTTTTACAGATGCACATATCGAGGTGGACATCACTTACGCTGAGTACTTC
GAAATGTCCGTTCGGTTGGCAGAAGCTATGAAACGATATGGGCTGAATACAAATCACAGAATCGTCGTAT
GCAGTGAAAACTCTCTTCAATTCTTTATGCCGGTGTTGGGCGCGTTATTTATCGGAGTTGCAGTTGCGCC
CGCGAACGACATTTATAATGAACGTGAATTGCTCAACAGTATGGGCATTTCGCAGCCTACCGTGGTGTTC
GTTTCCAAAAAGGGGTTGCAAAAAATTTTGAACGTGCAAAAAAAGCTCCCAATCATCCAAAAAATTATTA
TCATGGATTCTAAAACGGATTACCAGGGATTTCAGTCGATGTACACGTTCGTCACATCTCATCTACCTCC
CGGTTTTAATGAATACGATTTTGTGCCAGAGTCCTTCGATAGGGACAAGACAATTGCACTGATCATGAAC
TCCTCTGGATCTACTGGTCTGCCTAAAGGTGTCGCTCTGCCTCATAGAACTGCCTGCGTGAGATTCTCGC
ATGCCAGAGATCCTATTTTTGGCAATCAAATCATTCCGGATACTGCGATTTTAAGTGTTGTTCCATTCCA
TCACGGTTTTGGAATGTTTACTACACTCGGATATTTGATATGTGGATTTCGAGTCGTCTTAATGTATAGA
TTTGAAGAAGAGCTGTTTCTGAGGAGCCTTCAGGATTACAAGATTCAAAGTGCGCTGCTGGTGCCAACCC
TATTCTCCTTCTTCGCCAAAAGCACTCTGATTGACAAATACGATTTATCTAATTTACACGAAATTGCTTC
TGGTGGCGCTCCCCTCTCTAAGGAAGTCGGGGAAGCGGTTGCCAAGAGGTTCCATCTGCCAGGTATCAGG
CAAGGATATGGGCTCACTGAGACTACATCAGCTATTCTGATTACACCCGAGGGGGATGATAAACCGGGCG
CGGTCGGTAAAGTTGTTCCATTTTTTGAAGCGAAGGTTGTGGATCTGGATACCGGGAAAACGCTGGGCGT
TAATCAAAGAGGCGAACTGTGTGTGAGAGGTCCTATGATTATGTCCGGTTATGTAAACAATCCGGAAGCG
ACCAACGCCTTGATTGACAAGGATGGATGGCTACATTCTGGAGACATAGCTTACTGGGACGAAGACGAAC
ACTTCTTCATCGTTGACCGCCTGAAGTCTCTGATTAAGTACAAAGGCTATCAGGTGGCTCCCGCTGAATT
GGAATCCATCTTGCTCCAACACCCCAACATCTTCGACGCAGGTGTCGCAGGTCTTCCCGACGATGACGCC
GGTGAACTTCCCGCCGCCGTTGTTGTTTTGGAGCACGGAAAGACGATGACGGAAAAAGAGATCGTGGATT
ACGTCGCCAGTCAAGTAACAACCGCGAAAAAGTTGCGCGGAGGAGTTGTGTTTGTGGACGAAGTACCGAA
AGGTCTTACCGGAAAACTCGACGCAAGAAAAATCAGAGAGATCCTCATAAAGGCCAAGAAGGGCGGAAAG
ATCGCCGTGTAATTCTAGAGTCGGGGCGGCCGGCCGCTTCGAGCAGACATGATAAGATACATTGATGAGT
TTGGACAAACCACAACTAGAATGCAGTGAAAAAAATGCTTTATTTGTGAAATTTGTGATGCTATTGCTTT
ATTTGTAACCATTATAAGCTGCAATAAACAAGTTAACAACAACAATTGCATTCATTTTATGTTTCAGGTT
CAGGGGGAGGTGTGGGAGGTTTTTTAAAGCAAGTAAAACCTCTACAAATGTGGTAAAATCGATAAGGATC
TGGATCCGTCGACCGATGCCCTTGAGAGCCTTCAACCCAGTCAGCTCCTTCCGGTGGGCGCGGGGCATGA
CTATCGTCGCCGCACTTATGACTGTCTTCTTTATCATGCAACTCGTAGGACAGGTGCCGGCAGCGCTCTT
CCGCTTCCTCGCTCACTGACTCGCTGCGCTCGGTCGTTCGGCTGCGGCGAGCGGTATCAGCTCACTCAAA
GGCGGTAATACGGTTATCCACAGAATCAGGGGATAACGCAGGAAAGAACATGTGAGCAAAAGGCCAGCAA
AAGGCCAGGAACCGTAAAAAGGCCGCGTTGCTGGCGTTTTTCCATAGGCTCCGCCCCCCTGACGAGCATC
ACAAAAATCGACGCTCAAGTCAGAGGTGGCGAAACCCGACAGGACTATAAAGATACCAGGCGTTTCCCCC
TGGAAGCTCCCTCGTGCGCTCTCCTGTTCCGACCCTGCCGCTTACCGGATACCTGTCCGCCTTTCTCCCT
TCGGGAAGCGTGGCGCTTTCTCATAGCTCACGCTGTAGGTATCTCAGTTCGGTGTAGGTCGTTCGCTCCA
AGCTGGGCTGTGTGCACGAACCCCCCGTTCAGCCCGACCGCTGCGCCTTATCCGGTAACTATCGTCTTGA
GTCCAACCCGGTAAGACACGACTTATCGCCACTGGCAGCAGCCACTGGTAACAGGATTAGCAGAGCGAGG
TATGTAGGCGGTGCTACAGAGTTCTTGAAGTGGTGGCCTAACTACGGCTACACTAGAAGAACAGTATTTG
GTATCTGCGCTCTGCTGAAGCCAGTTACCTTCGGAAAAAGAGTTGGTAGCTCTTGATCCGGCAAACAAAC
CACCGCTGGTAGCGGTGGTTTTTTTGTTTGCAAGCAGCAGATTACGCGCAGAAAAAAAGGATCTCAAGAA
GATCCTTTGATCTTTTCTACGGGGTCTGACGCTCAGTGGAACGAAAACTCACGTTAAGGGATTTTGGTCA
TGAGATTATCAAAAAGGATCTTCACCTAGATCCTTTTAAATTAAAAATGAAGTTTTAAATCAATCTAAAG
TATATATGAGTAAACTTGGTCTGACAGTTACCAATGCTTAATCAGTGAGGCACCTATCTCAGCGATCTGT
CTATTTCGTTCATCCATAGTTGCCTGACTCCCCGTCGTGTAGATAACTACGATACGGGAGGGCTTACCAT
CTGGCCCCAGTGCTGCAATGATACCGCGAGACCCACGCTCACCGGCTCCAGATTTATCAGCAATAAACCA
GCCAGCCGGAAGGGCCGAGCGCAGAAGTGGTCCTGCAACTTTATCCGCCTCCATCCAGTCTATTAATTGT
TGCCGGGAAGCTAGAGTAAGTAGTTCGCCAGTTAATAGTTTGCGCAACGTTGTTGCCATTGCTACAGGCA
TCGTGGTGTCACGCTCGTCGTTTGGTATGGCTTCATTCAGCTCCGGTTCCCAACGATCAAGGCGAGTTAC
ATGATCCCCCATGTTGTGCAAAAAAGCGGTTAGCTCCTTCGGTCCTCCGATCGTTGTCAGAAGTAAGTTG
GCCGCAGTGTTATCACTCATGGTTATGGCAGCACTGCATAATTCTCTTACTGTCATGCCATCCGTAAGAT
GCTTTTCTGTGACTGGTGAGTACTCAACCAAGTCATTCTGAGAATAGTGTATGCGGCGACCGAGTTGCTC
TTGCCCGGCGTCAATACGGGATAATACCGCGCCACATAGCAGAACTTTAAAAGTGCTCATCATTGGAAAA
CGTTCTTCGGGGCGAAAACTCTCAAGGATCTTACCGCTGTTGAGATCCAGTTCGATGTAACCCACTCGTG
CACCCAACTGATCTTCAGCATCTTTTACTTTCACCAGCGTTTCTGGGTGAGCAAAAACAGGAAGGCAAAA
TGCCGCAAAAAAGGGAATAAGGGCGACACGGAAATGTTGAATACTCATACTCTTCCTTTTTCAATATTAT
TGAAGCATTTATCAGGGTTATTGTCTCATGAGCGGATACATATTTGAATGTATTTAGAAAAATAAACAAA
TAGGGGTTCCGCGCACATTTCCCCGAAAAGTGCCACCTG
[124 nt withheld, positions 4240-4363]
C
[91 nt withheld, positions 4365-4455]
A
[49 nt withheld, positions 4457-4505]
CCTTTGACGTTGGAGTCCACGTTCTTT
[37 nt withheld, positions 4533-4569]
ACCCTATCTCGGTCTATTCTTTTGATTTATAAGGGATTTTGCCGATTTCGGCCTATTGGTTAAAAAATGA
GCTGATTTAACAAAAATTTAACGCGAATTTTAACAAAATATTAACGCTTACAATTTGCCATTCGCCATTC
AGGCTGCGCAACTGTTGGGAAGGGCGATCGGTGCGGGCCTCTTCGCTATTACGCCAGCCCAAGCTACCAT
GATAAGTAAGTAATATTAAGGTACGGGAGGTACTTGGAGCGGCCGCAATAAAATATCTTTATTTTCATTA
CATCTGTGTGTTGGTTTTTTGTGTGAATCGATAGTACTAACATACGCTCTCCATCAAAACAAAACGAAAC
AAAACAAACTAGCAAAATAGGCTGTCCCCAGTGCAAGTGCAGGTGCCAGAATATTTCTCTATCGATAGGT
ACCCTTCCAGATGGGGCTGAAACGCTGCCCGTATTTATTTAAACTGGTTCCTCGCGGAGACCTGTGAATC
GGGCTCTGTGTGCGCTCGAGAAAAGCCCCATTCATGAGAGACGAGGTCCAGTGGGTTCTCTC
