>Addgene plasmid #173961 | pGL3-noSV40-humanCOL2A1enhancer | depositor partial sequence | sequence record 337422 | COL2A1_enh_min
GTACCCTTCCAGATGGGGCTGAAACGCTGCCCGTATTTATTTAAACTGGTTCCTCGCGGAGACCTGTGAA
TCGGGCTCTGTGTGCGCTCGAGAAAAGCCCCATTCATGAGAGACGAGGTCCAGTGGGTTCTCTCGCTCGA
